>Addgene plasmid #74652 | PG1424PGA | depositor partial sequence | sequence record 140913 | insert
ATGCACCATCATCATCATCATTCTTCTGGTGTAGATCTGGGTACCGAGAACCTGTACTTCCAATCCATGA
ATCCCCCTGCAGGTCCTGTGCGTGCTATCGCTGAGTACGAACGCTCTGCAGCCGTTTTGGTACGCTACCC
GTTCGGTATCCCGATGGAATTGATCAAAGAGCTGGCCAAGAACGACAAGGTGATTACCATTGTGGCGAGT
GAAAGCCAAAAAAACACCGTTATAACCCAGTACACCCAAAGCGGTGTGAATCTCTCTAATTGCGATTTCA
TCATTGCGAAAACTGACTCTTACTGGACACGCGACTATACCGGTTGGTTCGCAATGTACGATACGAACAA
AGTAGGTCTCGTGGACTTTATTTATAACCGCCCTCGTCCTAACGATGATGAATTCCCCAAATACGAAGCA
CAATATCTGGGCATCGAGATGTTCGGGATGAAGCTCAAGCAGACCGGTGGCAACTACATGACGGACGGAT
ATGGATCCGCTGTGCAGTCACATATCGCATATACGGAGAACTCCTCTCTGTCTCAAGCTCAAGTAAATCA
AAAGATGAAAGACTATCTCGGCATCACACATCATGATGTGGTACAAGATCCGAACGGCGAATATATCAAC
CATGTGGACTGTTGGGGCAAGTATTTGGCACCGAACAAAATCCTCATCAGGAAAGTGCCTGACAATCACC
CTCAGCACCAAGCCCTGGAAGATATGGCAGCCTACTTCGCAGCACAGACCTGCGCATGGGGAACGAAGTA
CGAGGTATATCGCGCTTTGGCCACCAATGAACAACCGTACACGAACTCTCTGATTCTGAACAACAGGGTA
TTTGTTCCTGTCAATGGCCCCGCCTCCGTGGACAACGATGCTCTGAACGTCTATAAGACGGCAATGCCCG
GTTACGAAATTATAGGTGTCAAAGGGGCTTCAGGAACACCTTGGTTAGGAACAGATGCCCTGCATTGTCG
TACTCACGAGGTAGCGGATAAGGGCTATCTCTATATCAAGCACTACCCGATACTGGGCGAACAGGCAGGC
CCTGATTATAAGATCGAAGCAGATGTCGTCTCATGCGCCAATGCTACTATCTCGCCGGTACAATGTTACT
ATCGTATCAATGGTTCCGGTAGCTTTAAGGCTGCTGATATGACGATGGAATCAACAGGTCACTATACTTA
TAGCTTTACAGGTCTTAACAAGAATGATAAGGTAGAATACTATATCTCTGCCGCTGACAATAGTGGTCGC
AAAGAGACTTATCCCTTTATCGGCGAACCTGATCCTTTCAAGTTTACGTGTATGAACGAAACCAATACAT
GTACTGTGACCGGAGCTGCCAAAGCTCTTCGTGCATGGTTCAACGCTGACAGTAAAGGTGGATACGGATC
CGAATTCGAGCTCCGTCGACAAGCTTGCGGCCGCACTCGAGCACCACCACCACCACCACTGAGATCCGGC
TGCTAA
