>Addgene plasmid #74652 | PG1424PGA | addgene partial sequence | sequence record 142488 | T7term 5'-GCTAGTTATTGCTCAGCGG-3'
ATCTCAGTGGTGGTGGTGGTGGTGCTCGAGTGCGGCCGCAAGCTTGTCGACGGAGCTCGAATTCGGATCC
GTATCCACCTTTACTGTCAGCGTTGAACCATGCACGAAGAGCTTTGGCAGCTCCGGTCACAGTACATGTA
TTGGTTTCGTTCATACACGTAAACTTGAAAGGATCAGGTTCGCCGATAAAGGGATAAGTCTCTTTGCGAC
CACTATTGTCAGCGGCAGAGATATAGTATTCTACCTTATCATTCTTGTTAAGACCTGTAAAGCTATAAGT
ATAGTGACCTGTTGATTCCATCGTCATATCAGCAGCCTTAAAGCTACCGGAACCATTGATACGATAGTAA
CATTGTACCGGCGAGATAGTAGCATTGGCGCATGAGACGACATCTGCTTCGATCTTATAATCAGGGCCTG
CCTGTTCGCCCAGTATCGGGTAGTGCTTGATATAGAGATAGCCCTTATCCGCTACCTCGTGAGTACGACA
ATGCAGGGCATCTGTTCCTAACCAAGGTGTTCCTGAAGCCCCTTTGACACCTATAATTTCGTAACCGGGC
ATTGCCGTCTTATAGACGTTCAGAGCATCGTTGTCCACGGAGGCGGGGCCATTGACAGGAACAAATACCC
TGTTGTTCAGAATCAGAGAGTTCGTGTACGGTTGTTCATTGGTGGCCAAAGCGCGATATACCTCGTACTT
CGTTCCCCATGCGCAGGTCTGTGCTGCGAAGTAGGCTGCCATATCTTCCAGGGCTTGGTGCTGAGGGTGA
TTGTCAGGCACTTTCCTGATGAGGATTTTGTTCGGTGCCAAATACTTGCCCCAACAGTCCACATGGTTGA
TATATTCGCCGTTCGGATCTTGTACCACATCATGATGTGTGATGCC
