>Addgene plasmid #74652 | PG1424PGA | addgene partial sequence | sequence record 146849 | pBRrevBam 5'-GGTGATGTCGGCGATATAGG-3'
ATGCCGGCCCGATGCGTCCGGCGTAGAGGATCGAGATCTCGATCCCGCGAAATTAATACGACTCACTATA
GGGGAATTGTGAGCGGATAACAATTCCCCTCTAGAAATAATTTTGTTTAACTTTAAGAAGGAGATATACA
TATGCACCATCATCATCATCATTCTTCTGGTGTAGATCTGGGTACCGAGAACCTGTACTTCCAATCCATG
AATCCCCCTGCAGGTCCTGTGCGTGCTATCGCTGAGTACGAACGCTCTGCAGCCGTTTTGGTACGCTACC
CGTTCGGTATCCCGATGGAATTGATCAAAGAGCTGGCCAAGAACGACAAGGTGATTACCATTGTGGCGAG
TGAAAGCCAAAAAAACACCGTTATAACCCAGTACACCCAAAGCGGTGTGAATCTCTCTAATTGCGATTTC
ATCATTGCGAAAACTGACTCTTACTGGACACGCGACTATACCGGTTGGTTCGCAATGTACGATACGAACA
AAGTAGGTCTCGTGGACTTTATTTATAACCGCCCTCGTCCTAACGATGATGAATTCCCCAAATACGAAGC
ACAATATCTGGGCATCGAGATGTTCGGGATGAAGCTCAAGCAGACCGGTGGCAACTACATGACGGACGGA
TATGGATCCGCTGTGCAGTCACATATCGCATATACGGAGAACTCCTCTCTGTCTCAAGCTCAAGTAAATC
AAAAGATGAAAGACTATCTCGGCATCACACATCATGATGTGGTACAAGATCCGAACGGCGAATATATCAA
CCATGTGGACTGTTGGGGCAAGTATTTGGCACCGAACAAAATCCTCATCAGGAAAGTGCCTGACAATCAC
CCTCAGCACCAAGCCCTGGAAGATATGGCAGCCTACT
