[The description below was written by a language model from this plasmid's Addgene catalogue record.]
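Description:
PG1424PGA is a bacterial expression plasmid built on pNIC28-Bsa4, a pET28-derived vector designed for ligation-independent cloning. It is maintained as a low-copy plasmid under kanamycin selection. The record gives a standard cloning strain for propagation. Because expression depends on T7 RNA polymerase, protein production would require a host that supplies that enzyme, although the record does not name an expression strain. No feature table is provided, so the origin of replication and other backbone elements can only be inferred from the stated pET28 lineage.

The insert is a 1476 bp fragment encoding the PG1424 peptidylarginine deiminase of Porphyromonas gingivalis, an enzyme that converts arginine residues to citrulline. The record notes that the construct was made for structure determination and may not cover the full open reading frame, so it is probably a truncation chosen for expression or crystallisation behaviour. Its exact boundaries are not stated. Transcription is driven by a T7 promoter under lac operator control, which allows inducible expression, and the T7 terminator lies downstream.

The backbone adds an N-terminal hexahistidine tag followed by a TEV protease site. This allows the protein to be purified by immobilised metal affinity chromatography and the tag then removed by cleavage. In the parent vector the cloning site holds a SacB stuffer fragment, which is released by BsaI digestion. T4 polymerase treatment then generates the overhangs used for annealing, and the insert takes the place of the stuffer. SacB confers sucrose sensitivity, so it provides counter-selection against uncut vector. The plasmid is typically used for recombinant production of this deiminase for structural and biochemical studies.
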