Addgene plasmid #74652: PG1424PGA
Purpose: Bacterial expression for structure determination; may not be full ORF
Depositing lab: Nicola Burgess-Brown. Depositing organization: University of Oxford.
Backbone
  Vector backbone: pNIC28-Bsa4
  Vector type: Bacterial Expression
Growth in bacteria
  Bacterial resistance: Kanamycin, 50 μg/mL
  Growth temperature: 37°C
  Growth strain: DH5alpha
  Copy number: Low Copy
Gene/Insert
  Gene/Insert name: PG1424PGA (alt names: PG1424PGA-c073; PG1424 peptidylarginine deiminase)
  Species: Porphyromonas gingivalis
  Insert size (bp): 1476
  Promoter: T7
  Tag / fusion protein: His-6-TEV (N terminal on backbone)
  Cloning method: Ligation Independent Cloning
  Sequencing primers: 5′ T7; 3′ T7term
Terms and licenses: Academic/Nonprofit Terms; Industry Terms: Not Available to Industry
Depositor comments: T7/lac regulated, N-terminal His-tag, TEV, LIC cloning using BsaI cleavage/T4 polymerase, SacB stuffer fragment, pET28 backbone. gi|34541100
How to cite: PG1424PGA was a gift from Nicola Burgess-Brown (Addgene plasmid # 74652 ; http://n2t.net/addgene:74652 ; RRID:Addgene_74652)
